>Addgene plasmid #69768 | Pyr pUAST-HA | addgene partial sequence | sequence record 126203 | pCasper-hs 5'-GCAACTACTGAAATCTGCCAAG-3'
GGGAATTGGGAATTCGTTAACAGATCTGCGGCCGCCACCATGTTCCACAAGTTCATGCCCAATGTCAGGA
CTTATATTATACTGATGAGTTTTGTGGCTGCTATTGCGTGGTCAGCAAGCGCCGCGAAAAATGTTTTAAC
ATTGAGCAAACACAGCGAACTTGCGCTGCACATCAATTCGCACGGCAAAGTGACCGCCGAGAACATACTG
CGGACATATCAATACTTCAATATGGAAGCTGTCAACGATGTGTTCAGCCTGGATTTCAAAATCACCATCT
ATTCGGCGGATGTAGACTACTATTTGTGCTTCCATCACGGCAGACTGGTTGGAAAGAGAAACGCCACAAA
GGAGTGCCACTTTAAGGAGGGAATTTTCATGGGCAATCAGAACTTTAGTAGCGCCTACAATCCAGTGCTG
CGTGTGGGTTTCAAGGGAAATTTCAAGCCCATTGGCTTGAATGATTTTTCCAAACCGAAAGTGATGAAGA
AGGCCATATTGTTTTTCTTTCCCTTGAATGAGGAGAAATTCAATTTACATTTGGCTGAAGTGCTGAGCAG
TAGCACCACTACCACCACGACTACAACAACAACTACATCAACAACAACAACAACGACAACACCACCACCC
AGTACCACCACAACAACAACAACCACAACAACCACACCAGCTAGCCCAGTGGCGGTCACAAAACGGACGC
GTTCCAAATCGCGTCGCCCAACAACAAGTATTAATAGCAATAGTAGCAACAGCAATATCCCTGACAAAAT
CAGCAGACACAACAGTAATAGCCTTAAGTC
