>Addgene plasmid #69768 | Pyr pUAST-HA | addgene partial sequence | sequence record 127694 | SV40-splice-R2 5'-CACAAACAATTAGAATCAGTAG-3'
AACGTCATATGGATAGGATCCTGCATAGTCCGGGACGTCATAGGGATAGCCCGCATAGTCAGGAACATCG
TATGGGTATCTAGAGGTACCCTCGAGTAAATCTATATAATACAAGCTAACAAAATACTTACCACAGTGAC
ATGCAAATTGCCAAGCAATGATTATAGGATTATCATATCTCCTAGATACCCCCAATATTTTCCAAATAAA
TACCGCATGTTTGTATTGTACTATATGTGTTTCATATTTATTATTTTGAATTCGTATCGTTTCATCGTCA
TTCGCAAATTGCTCATTGTAATTACTATTATGGTTATTGTTTGTCAGCAGACCACCATCGTTATGATTCT
GATTATTGTTAACAACATTAATATTTTCGTTAGGGTTTTCAATATTAGGTTGTTGCTGCTGCTGTTGCA
