[The description below was written by a language model from this plasmid's Addgene catalogue record.]
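Description:
Pyr pUAST-HA is a Drosophila expression and transformation plasmid built on the P element-based pUAST-HA backbone (about 8.9 kb), carrying a 2.3 kb insert for a total size of roughly 11.2 kb. It is propagated in E. coli under ampicillin selection; the copy number is recorded as unknown, and no feature table is available, so the bacterial origin, the P element ends and any fly transformation marker are not itemised in the record. The cloning sites used to introduce the insert are also not stated.

The payload is the D. melanogaster gene pyramus (pyr, CG13194, also called FGF8-like2), which encodes one of two closely related FGF8-like ligands in the fly. The coding sequence is fused at its C terminus to an HA epitope tag, allowing the expressed protein to be detected with anti-HA reagents. The clone differs from the cited reference protein by a single amino acid insertion, a threonine at position 241. The promoter is listed as hsp70. In pUAST-type vectors this is generally a minimal hsp70 promoter placed downstream of Gal4-binding upstream activating sequences, so transcription depends on Gal4 being supplied, consistent with the stated purpose of Gal4-regulated expression.

After P element-mediated integration into the fly genome, transgenic lines carrying this construct can be crossed to Gal4 driver lines to express tagged Pyramus in chosen tissues or developmental stages. The associated work concerns the differential and overlapping roles of the two FGF8-like growth factors in mesoderm development, so the plasmid suits misexpression, rescue and ligand localisation experiments in that context.
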