Addgene plasmid #69768: Pyr pUAST-HA
Purpose: Pyramus (FGF8-like-2) Ligand in P element-based pUAST vector for Gal4-regulated expression in Drosophila.
Depositing lab: Arno Muller. Depositing organization: University of Dundee. Publication: Differential and overlapping functions of two closely related Drosophila FGF8-like growth factors in mesoderm development. Klingseisen A, Clark IB, Gryzik T, Muller HA. Development. 2009 Jul;136(14):2393-402. doi: 10.1242/dev.035451. Epub 2009 Jun 10. PubMed 19515694.
Backbone
  Vector backbone: pUAST-HA
  Backbone manufacturer: ?
  Backbone size w/o insert (bp): 8900
  Total vector size (bp): 11201
  Vector type: Insect Expression ; P element-based pUAST vector for Gal4-regulated expression in Drosophila.
Growth in bacteria
  Bacterial resistance: Ampicillin, 100 μg/mL
  Growth temperature: 37°C
  Growth strain: DH5alpha
  Growth instructions: LB
  Copy number: Unknown
Gene/Insert
  Gene/Insert name: Pyramus (FGF8like-2) (alt name: Pry, FGF8like-2 ligand)
  Species: D. melanogaster (fly)
  Insert size (bp): 2301
  Mutation: 241T amino acid insertion compared to reference sequence AAS90558.2
  Entrez Gene: pyr (a.k.a. Dmel_CG13194, CG13194, DFGF8-2, DmPyr, Dmel\CG13194, FGF8-like2, Pyr, fgf8-like)
  Promoter: hsp70 promoter
  Tag / fusion protein: HA-Tag (C terminal on insert)
  Cloning method: Restriction Enzyme; 5′ cloning site ? (unknown if destroyed); 3′ cloning site ? (unknown if destroyed)
  Sequencing primers: 5′ pUAST for
Resource information
  A portion of this plasmid was derived from a plasmid made by: Anna Klingseisen, Alumni
Terms and licenses: Academic/Nonprofit Terms; Industry Terms: Not Available to Industry
How to cite: Pyr pUAST-HA was a gift from Arno Muller (Addgene plasmid # 69768 ; http://n2t.net/addgene:69768 ; RRID:Addgene_69768)
